>Addgene plasmid #168356 | pTL122 | addgene full sequence | sequence record 349466 | Addgene NGS Result
CGGTGCGGGCCTCTTCGCTATTACGCCAGATCCTTTTGTTGTTTCCGGGTGTACAATATGGACTTCCTCT
TTTCTGGCAACCAAACCCATACATCGGGATTCCTATAATACCTTCGTTGGTCTCCCTAACATGTAGGTGG
CGGAGGGGAGATATACAATAGAACAGATACCAGACAAGACATAATGGGCTAAACAAGACTACACCAATTA
CACTGCCTCATTGATGGTGGTACATAACGAACTAATACTGTAGCCCTAGACTTGATAGCCATCATCATAT
CGAAGTTTCACTACCCTTTTTCCATTTGCCATCTATTGAAGTAATAATAGGCGCATGCAACTTCTTTTCT
TTTTTTTTCTTTTCTCTCTCCCCCGTTGTTGTCTCACCATATCCGCAATGACAAAAAAATGATGGAAGAC
ACTAAAGGAAAAAATTAACGACAAAGACAGCACCAACAGATGTCGTTGTTCCAGAGCTGATGAGGGGTAT
CTCGAAGCACACGAAACTTTTTCCTTCCTTCATTCACGCACACTACTCTCTAATGAGCAACGGTATACGG
CCTTCCTTCCAGTTACTTGAATTTGAAATAAAAAAAAGTTTGCTGTCTTGCTATCAAGTATAAATAGACC
TGCAATTATTAATCTTTTGTTTCCTCGTCATTGTTCTCGTTCCCTTTCTTCCTTGTTTCTTTTTCTGCAC
AATATTTCAAGCTATACCAAGCATACAATCAACTCCAAGCTTGAAGCAAGCCTCCTGAAAGATGAAGCTA
CTGTCTTCTATCGAACAAGCATGCGATATTTGCCGACTTAAAAAGCTCAAGTGCTCCAAAGAAAAACCGA
AGTGCGCCAAGTGTCTGAAGAACAACTGGGAGTGTCGCTACTCTCCCAAAACCAAAAGGTCTCCGCTGAC
TAGGGCACATCTGACAGAAGTGGAATCAAGGCTAGAAAGACTGGAACAGCTATTTCTACTGATTTTTCCT
CGAGAAGACCTTGACATGATTTTGAAAATGGATTCTTTACAGGATATAAAAGCATTGTTAACAGGATTAT
TTGTACAAGATAATGTGAATAAAGATGCCGTCACAGATAGATTGGCTTCAGTGGAGACTGATATGCCTCT
AACATTGAGACAGCATAGAATAAGTGCGACATCATCATCGGAAGAGAGTAGTAACAAAGGTCAAAGACAG
TTGACTGTATCGCCGGAATTTGTAATACGACTCACTATAGGGCGAGCCGCCATCATGGAGGAGCAGAAGC
TGATCTCAGAGGAGGACCTGCATATGGCCATGGAGGCCGAATTCACCCAGCGCATTGTGATTGCCGTTCA
GATGGCAAGCAGCCGCTGCCGCAGCAAAGCACTGGCCTTAGTGGCCGCAACCCCGGGTGTTGATAGCGTT
GCCCTGGCCGGTGATGGTAAAGATCAGCTGGTGGTGGTGGGTCATGGCGTGGATAGCGTGAAACTGACCA
GCGCCCTGCGCCGCAAAGTGGGTCATGCACAGCTGCTGCAGGTGGGCGACGCCAAAAAAGAGGATGCCAA
AAAGCCGCCGGCCGCCTAAGGATCCGTCGACCTGCAGCGGCCGCATAACTAGCATAACCCCTTGGGGCCT
CTAAACGGGTCTTGAGGGGTTTTTTGCGCGCTTGCAGCCAAGCTAATTCCGGGCGAATTTCTTATGATTT
ATGATTTTTATTATTAAATAAGTTATAAAAAAAATAAGTGTATACAAATTTTAAAGTGACTCTTAGGTTT
TAAAACGAAAATTCTTATTCTTGAGTAACTCTTTCCTGTAGGTCAGGTTGCTTTCTCAGGTATAGCATGA
GGTCGCTCTTATTGACCACACCTCTACCGGCATGCAAGCTTGGCGTAATCATGGTCATAGCTGTTTCCTG
TGTGAAATTGTTATCCGCTCACAATTCCACACAACATACGAGCCGGAAGCATAAAGTGTAAAGCCTGGGG
TGCCTAATGAGTGAGCTAACTCACATTAATTGCGTTGCGCTCACTGCCCGCTTTCCAGTCGGGAAACCTG
TCGTGCCAGCTGCATTAATGAATCGGCCAACGCGCGGGGAGAGGCGGTTTGCGTATTGGGCGCTCTTCCG
CTTCCTCGCTCACTGACTCGCTGCGCTCGGTCGTTCGGCTGCGGCGAGCGGTATCAGCTCACTCAAAGGC
GGTAATACGGTTATCCACAGAATCAGGGGATAACGCAGGAAAGAACATGTGAGCAAAAGGCCAGCAAAAG
GCCAGGAACCGTAAAAAGGCCGCGTTGCTGGCGTTTTTCCATAGGCTCCGCCCCCCTGACGAGCATCACA
AAAATCGACGCTCAAGTCAGAGGTGGCGAAACCCGACAGGACTATAAAGATACCAGGCGTTTCCCCCTGG
AAGCTCCCTCGTGCGCTCTCCTGTTCCGACCCTGCCGCTTACCGGATACCTGTCCGCCTTTCTCCCTTCG
GGAAGCGTGGCGCTTTCTCATAGCTCACGCTGTAGGTATCTCAGTTCGGTGTAGGTCGTTCGCTCCAAGC
TGGGCTGTGTGCACGAACCCCCCGTTCAGCCCGACCGCTGCGCCTTATCCGGTAACTATCGTCTTGAGTC
CAACCCGGTAAGACACGACTTATCGCCACTGGCAGCAGCCACTGGTAACAGGATTAGCAGAGCGAGGTAT
GTAGGCGGTGCTACAGAGTTCTTGAAGTGGTGGCCTAACTACGGCTACACTAGAAGAACAGTATTTGGTA
TCTGCGCTCTGCTGAAGCCAGTTACCTTCGGAAAAAGAGTTGGTAGCTCTTGATCCGGCAAACAAACCAC
CGCTGGTAGCGGTGGTTTTTTTGTTTGCAAGCAGCAGATTACGCGCAGAAAAAAAGGATCTCAAGAAGAT
CCTTTGATCTTTTCTACGGGGTCTGACGCTCAGTGGAACGAAAACTCACGTTAAGGGATTTTGGTCATGA
GATTATCAAAAAGGATCTTCACCTAGATCCTTTTAAATTAAAAATGAAGTTTTAAATCAATCTAAAGTAT
ATATGAGTAACCTGAGGCTATGGCAGGGCCTGCCGCCCCGACGTTGGCTGCGAGCCCTGGGCCTTCACCC
GAACTTGGGGGGTGGGGTGGGGAAAAGGAAGAAACGCGGGCGTATTGGCCCCAATGGGGTCTCGGTGGGG
TATCGACAGAGTGCCAGCCCTGGGACCGAACCCCGCGTTTATGAACAAACGACCCAACACCGTGCGTTTT
ATTCTGTCTTTTTATTGCCGTCATAGCGCGGGTTCCTTCCGGTATTGTCTCCTTCCGTGTTTCAGTTAGC
CTCCCCCTAGGGTGGGCGAAGAACTCCAGCATGAGATCCCCGCGCTGGAGGATCATCCAGCCGGCGTCCC
GGAAAACGATTCCGAAGCCCAACCTTTCATAGAAGGCGGCGGTGGAATCGAAATCTCGTGATGGCAGGTT
GGGCGTCGCTTGGTCGGTCATTTCGAACCCCAGAGTCCCGCTCAGAAGAACTCGTCAAGAAGGCGATAGA
AGGCGATGCGCTGCGAATCGGGAGCGGCGATACCGTAAAGCACGAGGAAGCGGTCAGCCCATTCGCCGCC
AAGCTCTTCAGCAATATCACGGGTAGCCAACGCTATGTCCTGATAGCGGTCCGCCACACCCAGCCGGCCA
CAGTCGATGAATCCAGAAAAGCGGCCATTTTCCACCATGATATTCGGCAAGCAGGCATCGCCATGAGTCA
CGACGAGATCCTCGCCGTCGGGCATGCTCGCCTTGAGCCTGGCGAACAGTTCGGCTGGCGCGAGCCCCTG
ATGCTCTTCGTCCAGATCATCCTGATCGACAAGACCGGCTTCCATCCGAGTACGTGCTCGCTCGATGCGA
TGTTTCGCTTGGTGGTCGAATGGGCAGGTAGCCGGATCAAGCGTATGCAGCCGCCGCATTGCATCAGCCA
TGATGGATACTTTCTCGGCAGGAGCAAGGTGAGATGACAGGAGATCCTGCCCCGGCACTTCGCCCAATAG
CAGCCAGTCCCTTCCCGCTTCAGTGACAACGTCGAGCACAGCTGCGCAAGGAACGCCCGTCGTGGCCAGC
CACGATAGCCGCGCTGCCTCGTCTTGCAGTTCATTCAGGGCACCGGACAGGTCGGTCTTGACAAAAAGAA
CCGGGCGCCCCTGCGCTGACAGCCGGAACACGGCGGCATCAGAGCAGCCGATTGTCTGTTGTGCCCAGTC
ATAGCCGAATAGCCTCTCCACCCAAGCGGCCGGAGAACCTGCGTGCAATCCATCTTGTTCAATCATACTC
TTCCTTTTTCAATATTATTGAAGCATTTATCAGGGTTATTGTCTCATGAGCGGATACATATTTGAATGTA
TTTAGAAAAATAAACAAATAGGGGTTCCGCGCACATTTCCCCGAAAAGTGCCACCTGAACGAAGCATCTG
TGCTTCATTTTGTAGAACAAAAATGCAACGCGAGAGCGCTAATTTTTCAAACAAAGAATCTGAGCTGCAT
TTTTACAGAACAGAAATGCAACGCGAAAGCGCTATTTTACCAACGAAGAATCTGTGCTTCATTTTTGTAA
AACAAAAATGCAACGCGAGAGCGCTAATTTTTCAAACAAAGAATCTGAGCTGCATTTTTACAGAACAGAA
ATGCAACGCGAGAGCGCTATTTTACCAACAAAGAATCTATACTTCTTTTTTGTTCTACAAAAATGCATCC
CGAGAGCGCTATTTTTCTAACAAAGCATCTTAGATTACTTTTTTTCTCCTTTGTGCGCTCTATAATGCAG
TCTCTTGATAACTTTTTGCACTGTAGGTCCGTTAAGGTTAGAAGAAGGCTACTTTGGTGTCTATTTTCTC
TTCCATAAAAAAAGCCTGACTCCACTTCCCGCGTTTACTGATTACTAGCGAAGCTGCGGGTGCATTTTTT
CAAGATAAAGGCATCCCCGATTATATTCTATACCGATGTGGATTGCGCATACTTTGTGAACAGAAAGTGA
TAGCGTTGATGATTCTTCATTGGTCAGAAAATTATGAACGGTTTCTTCTATTTTGTCTCTATATACTACG
TATAGGAAATGTTTACATTTTCGTATTGTTTTCGATTCACTCTATGAATAGTTCTTACTACAATTTTTTT
GTCTAAAGAGTAATACTAGAGATAAACATAAAAAATGTAGAGGTCGAGTTTAGATGCAAGTTCAAGGAGC
GAAAGGTGGATGGGTAGGTTATATAGGGATATAGCACAGAGATATATAGCAAAGAGATACTTTTGAGCAA
TGTTTGTGGAAGCGGTATTCGCAATATTTTAGTAGCTCGTTACAGTCCGGTGCGTTTTTGGTTTTTTGAA
AGTGCGTCTTCAGAGCGCTTTTGGTTTTCAAAAGCGCTCTGAAGTTCCTATACTTTCTAGAGAATAGGAA
CTTCGGAATAGGAACTTCAAAGCGTTTCCGAAAACGAGCGCTTCCGAAAATGCAACGCGAGCTGCGCACA
TACAGCTCACTGTTCACGTCGCACCTATATCTGCGTGTTGCCTGTATATATATATACATGAGAAGAACGG
CATAGTGCGTGTTTATGCTTAAATGCGTACTTATATGCGTCTATTTATGTAGGATGAAAGGTAGTCTAGT
ACCTCCTGTGATATTATCCCATTCCATGCGGGGTATCGTATGCTTCCTTCAGCACTACCCTTTAGCTGTT
CTATATGCTGCCACTCCTCAATTGGATTAGTCTCATCCTTCAATGCTATCATTTCCTTTGATATTGGATC
ATACTAAGAAACCATTATTATCATGACATTAACCTATAAAAATAGGCGTATCACGAGGCCCTTTCGTCTC
GCGCGTTTCGGTGATGACGGTGAAAACCTCTGACACATGCAGCTCCCGGAGACGGTCACAGCTTGTCTGT
AAGCGGATGCCGGGAGCAGACAAGCCCGTCAGGGCGCGTCAGCGGGTGTTGGCGGGTGTCGGGGCTGGCT
TAACTATGCGGCATCAGAGCAGATTGTACTGAGAGTGCACCATAGATCAACGACATTACTATATATATAA
TATAGGAAGCATTTAATAGAACAGCATCGTAATATATGTGTACTTTGCAGTTATGACGCCAGATGGCAGT
AGTGGAAGATATTCTTTATTGAAAAATAGCTTGTCACCTTACGTACAATCTTGATCCGGAGCTTTTCTTT
TTTTGCCGATTAAGAATTAATTCGGTCGAAAAAAGAAAAGGAGAGGGCCAAGAGGGAGGGCATTGGTGAC
TATTGAGCACGTGAGTATACGTGATTAAGCACACAAAGGCAGCTTGGAGTATGTCTGTTATTAATTTCAC
AGGTAGTTCTGGTCCATTGGTGAAAGTTTGCGGCTTGCAGAGCACAGAGGCCGCAGAATGTGCTCTAGAT
TCCGATGCTGACTTGCTGGGTATTATATGTGTGCCCAATAGAAAGAGAACAATTGACCCGGTTATTGCAA
GGAAAATTTCAAGTCTTGTAAAAGCATATAAAAATAGTTCAGGCACTCCGAAATACTTGGTTGGCGTGTT
TCGTAATCAACCTAAGGAGGATGTTTTGGCTCTGGTCAATGATTACGGCATTGATATCGTCCAACTGCAT
GGAGATGAGTCGTGGCAAGAATACCAAGAGTTCCTCGGTTTGCCAGTTATTAAAAGACTCGTATTTCCAA
AAGACTGCAACATACTACTCAGTGCAGCTTCACAGAAACCTCATTCGTTTATTCCCTTGTTTGATTCAGA
AGCAGGTGGGACAGGTGAACTTTTGGATTGGAACTCGATTTCTGACTGGGTTGGAAGGCAAGAGAGCCCC
GAAAGCTTACATTTTATGTTAGCTGGTGGACTGACGCCAGAAAATGTTGGTGATGCGCTTAGATTAAATG
GCGTTATTGGTGTTGATGTAAGCGGAGGTGTGGAGACAAATGGTGTAAAAGACTCTAACAAAATAGCAAA
TTTCGTCAAAAATGCTAAGAAATAGGTTATTACTGAGTAGTATTTATTTAAGTATTGTTTGTGCACTTGC
CGATCTATGCGGTGTGAAATACCGCACAGATGCGTAAGGAGAAAATACCGCATCAGGAAATTGTAAGCGT
TAATATTTTGTTAAAATTCGCGTTAAATTTTTGTTAAATCAGCTCATTTTTTAACCAATAGGCCGAAATC
GGCAAAATCCCTTATAAATCAAAAGAATAGACCGAGATAGGGT
[37 nt withheld, positions 7184-7220]
AAAGAACGTGGACTCCAACGTCAAAGG
[49 nt withheld, positions 7248-7296]
T
[91 nt withheld, positions 7298-7388]
G
[124 nt withheld, positions 7390-7513]
CCATTCGCCATTCAGGCTGCGCAACTGTTGGGAAGGGCGAT
Features (pLannotate 1.2.2; 24 found; start..end, strand, type, name):
     30..734     +  promoter       ADH1 promoter: S. cerevisiae ADH1; promoter for alcohol dehydrogenase 1
    762..1202    +  CDS            GAL4 DNA binding domain: DNA binding domain of the GAL4 transcriptional activator; Saccharomyces cerevisiae GAL4 (truncated)
   1213..1231    +  promoter       T7 promoter: promoter for bacteriophage T7 RNA polymerase
   1308..1541    +  CDS            PIK-1 (fragment): PIK1_ORYSJ - Also known as PIK1-KA From Oryza sativa subsp. japonica (Rice).
   1589..1636    +  terminator     T7 terminator: transcription terminator for bacteriophage T7 RNA polymerase
   1663..1850    +  terminator     ADH1 terminator: S. cerevisiae ADH1; transcription terminator for the S. cerevisiae alcohol dehydrogenase 1 (ADH1) gene
   1898..1914    -  protein_bind   lac operator: The lac repressor binds to the lac operator to inhibit transcription in E. coli. This inhibition can be relieved by adding lactose or isopropyl-β-D-thiogalactopyranoside (IPTG). lac repressor encoded by lacI
   1922..1952    -  promoter       lac promoter: promoter for the E. coli lac operon
   1967..1988    -  protein_bind   CAP binding site: CAP binding activates transcription in the presence of cAMP. E. coli catabolite activator protein
   2001..2093    -  CDS            lacI (fragment): lac repressor; lacI; The lac repressor binds to the lac operator to inhibit transcription in E. coli. This inhibition can be relieved by adding lactose or isopropyl-β-D-thiogalactopyranoside (IPTG).
   2276..2864    -  rep_origin     ori: high-copy-number ColE1/pMB1/pBR322/pUC origin of replication
   3086..3102    +  polyA_signal   bGH poly(A) signal (fragment): bovine growth hormone polyadenylation signal
   3193..3240    -  polyA_signal   HSV TK poly(A) signal: herpes simplex virus thymidine kinase polyadenylation signal (Cole and Stacy, 1985)
   3299..3451    -  CDS            ble (fragment): BLE_KLEPN - Experimental evidence at protein level: Swiss-Prot protein existence level 1. Binding protein with a strong affinity to the bleomycin family of antibiotics. Binds to CL990; an antimitotic-antibiotic compound. From Klebsiella pneumoniae.
   3472..4266    -  CDS            NeoR/KanR: aminoglycoside phosphotransferase from Tn5; aph(3')-II (or nptII); confers resistance to neomycin, kanamycin, and G418 (Geneticin®)
   4267..4371    -  promoter       AmpR promoter: bla
   4398..5740    -  rep_origin     2μ ori: yeast 2μ plasmid origin of replication
   5808..5843    +  CDS            rop (fragment): Rop protein, which maintains plasmids at low copy number; rop
   5945..5994    +  misc_feature   bom (fragment): basis of mobility region from pBR322
   6133..6280    +  promoter       TRP1 promoter: S. cerevisiae TRP1
   6281..6955    +  CDS            TRP1: phosphoribosylanthranilate isomerase, required for tryptophan biosynthesis; S. cerevisiae TRP1; yeast auxotrophic marker
   7006..7057    +  misc_feature   bom (fragment): basis of mobility region from pBR322
   7085..7513    -  rep_origin     f1 ori (sequence partly withheld): f1 bacteriophage origin of replication; arrow indicates direction of (+) strand synthesis
   7517..29      -  CDS            lacZα (fragment) (across the origin): LacZα fragment of β-galactosidase; lacZ fragment
