[The description below was written by a language model from this plasmid's Addgene catalogue record and pLannotate feature annotations shown in this document.]
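Description:
pTL122 is a yeast two-hybrid bait plasmid built on the pGBKT7 backbone, a shuttle vector that replicates in both Escherichia coli and Saccharomyces cerevisiae. In bacteria it is maintained at high copy from a ColE1/pUC-type origin and selected with kanamycin through a Tn5 NeoR/KanR gene driven by the AmpR (bla) promoter. In yeast it replicates episomally from the 2μ origin and is selected by tryptophan prototrophy through a TRP1 marker with its own promoter. An f1 origin is also present, along with small remnants of lac, rop, bom and poly(A) elements that are backbone leftovers rather than functional parts.

The expression cassette uses the constitutive yeast ADH1 promoter to drive the GAL4 DNA-binding domain, followed by the insert, with T7 and ADH1 terminators downstream. A T7 promoter sits between the GAL4 domain and the insert, an arrangement that allows the insert alone to be transcribed with T7 RNA polymerase. The catalogued insert is the wheat (Triticum aestivum) gene model Traes_1BS_20BD939821.2. The automated annotation marks a short coding region of about 230 nt at this position as resembling a fragment of the rice Pik-1 protein, which is a similarity-based label rather than the recorded identity; the record does not otherwise describe the encoded protein, and the cloning method is unknown.

As a GAL4 DNA-binding-domain fusion, the wheat protein serves as bait to be tested against activation-domain prey fusions, with reporter activation indicating interaction. The associated study concerns host-target binding by a conserved effector of the blast fungus, which suggests the plasmid was used to test effector binding to a candidate wheat host target.
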