Addgene plasmid #168356: pTL122
Purpose: pGBKT7 yeast two-hybrid plasmid
Depositing lab: Sophien Kamoun. Depositing organization: Sainsbury Laboratory, Norwich. Publication: A single amino acid polymorphism in a conserved effector of the multihost blast fungus pathogen expands host-target binding spectrum. Bentham AR, Petit-Houdenot Y, Win J, Chuma I, Terauchi R, Banfield MJ, Kamoun S, Langner T. PLoS Pathog. 2021 Nov 10;17(11):e1009957. doi: 10.1371/journal.ppat.1009957. eCollection 2021 Nov. PubMed 34758051.
Backbone
  Vector backbone: pGBKT7
  Vector type: Yeast Expression
Growth in bacteria
  Bacterial resistance: Kanamycin, 50 μg/mL
  Growth temperature: 37°C
  Growth strain: DH5alpha
  Copy number: High Copy
Gene/Insert
  Gene/Insert name: Traes_1BS_20BD939821.2
  Species: Triticum aestivum
  Cloning method: Unknown
Terms and licenses: Academic/Nonprofit Terms; Industry Terms: Not Available to Industry
How to cite: pTL122 was a gift from Sophien Kamoun (Addgene plasmid # 168356 ; http://n2t.net/addgene:168356 ; RRID:Addgene_168356)
