>Addgene plasmid #168356 | pTL122 | depositor partial sequence | sequence record 326456 | insert
GAATTCACCCAGCGCATTGTGATTGCCGTTCAGATGGCAAGCAGCCGCTGCCGCAGCAAAGCACTGGCCT
TAGTGGCCGCAACCCCGGGTGTTGATAGCGTTGCCCTGGCCGGTGATGGTAAAGATCAGCTGGTGGTGGT
GGGTCATGGCGTGGATAGCGTGAAACTGACCAGCGCCCTGCGCCGCAAAGTGGGTCATGCACAGCTGCTG
CAGGTGGGCGACGCCAAAAAAGAGGATGCCAAAAAGCCGCCGGCCGCCTAAGGATCC
